>Addgene plasmid #114317 | pCLXEBR-pTF-mBmi1 | depositor full sequence | sequence record 215808 | Full Sequence
GTCGACATTGATTATTGACTAGTTATTAATAGTAATCAATTACGGGGTCATTAGTTCATAGCCCATATAT
GGAGTTCCGCGTTACATAACTTACGGTAAATGGCCCGCCTGGCTGACCGCCCAACGACCCCCGCCCATTG
ACGTCAATAATGACGTATGTTCCCATAGTAACGCCAATAGGGACTTTCCATTGACGTCAATGGGTGGACT
ATTTACGGTAAACTGCCCACTTGGCAGTACATCAAGTGTATCATATGCCAAGTACGCCCCCTATTGACGT
CAATGACGGTAAATGGCCCGCCTGGCATTATGCCCAGTACATGACCTTATGGGACTTTCCTACTTGGCAG
TACATCTACGTATTAGTCATCGCTATTACCATGGGAGGCGTGGCCTGGGCGGGACTGGGGAGTGGCGAGC
CCTCAGATCCTGCATATAAGCAGCTGCTTTTTGCCTGTACTGGGTCTCTCTGGTTAGACCAGATCTGAGC
CTGGGAGCTCTCTGGCTAACTAGGGAACCCACTGCTTAAGCCTCAATAAAGCTTGCCTTGAGTGCTTCAA
GTAGTGTGTGCCCGTCTGTTGTGTGACTCTGGTAACTAGAGATCCCTCAGACCCTTTTAGTCAGTGTGGA
AAATCTCTAGCAGTGGCGCCCGAACAGGGACTTGAAAGCGAAAGGGAAACCAGAGGAGCTCTCTCGACGC
AGGACTCGGCTTGCTGAAGCGCGCACGGCAAGAGGCGAGGGGCGGCGACTGGTGAGTACGCCAAAAATTT
TGACTAGCGGAGGCTAGAAGGAGAGAGATGGGTGCGAGAGCGTCAGTATTAAGCGGGGGAGAATTAGATC
GCGATGGGAAAAAATTCGGTTAAGGCCAGGGGGAAAGAAAAAATATAAATTAAAACATATAGTATGGGCA
AGCAGGGAGCTAGAACGATTCGCAGTTAATCCTGGCCTGTTAGAAACATCAGAAGGCTGTAGACAAATAC
TGGGACAGCTACAACCATCCCTTCAGACAGGATCAGAAGAACTTAGATCATTATATAATACAGTAGCAAC
CCTCTATTGTGTGCATCAAAGGATAGAGATAAAAGACACCAAGGAAGCTTTAGACAAGATAGAGGAAGAG
CAAAACAAAAGTAAGAAAAAAGCACAGCAAGCAGCAGGATCTTCAGACCTGGAAATTCCCTACAATCCCC
AAAGTCAAGGAGTAGTAGAATCTATGAATAAAGAATTAAAGAAAATTATAGGACAGGTAAGAGATCAGGC
TGAACATCTTAAGACAGCAGTACAAATGGCAGTATTCATCCACAATTTTAAAAGAAAAGGGGGGATTGGG
GGGTACAGTGCAGGGGAAAGAATAGTAGACATAATAGCAACAGACATACAAACTAAAGAATTACAAAAAC
AAATTACAAAAATTCAAAATTTTCGGGTTTATTACAGGGACAGCAGAAATCCACTTTGGAAAGGACCAGC
AAAGCTCCTCTGGAAAGGTGAAGGGGCAGTAGTAATACAAGATAATAGTGACATAAAAGTAGTGCCAAGA
AGAAAAGCAAAGATCATTAGGGATTATGGAAAACAGATGGCAGGTGATGATTGTGTGGCAAGTAGACAGG
ATGAGGATTAGAACATGGAAAAGTTTAGTAAAACACCATAAGGAGGAGATATGAGGGACAATTGGAGAAG
TGAATTATATAAATATAAAGTAGTAAAAATTGAACCATTAGGAGTAGCACCCACCAAGGCAAAGAGAAGA
GTGGTGCAGAGAGAAAAAAGAGCAGTGGGAATAGGAGCTTTGTTCCTTGGGTTCTTGGGAGCAGCAGGAA
GCACTATGGGCGCAGCGTCAATGACGCTGACGGTACAGGCCAGACAATTATTGTCTGGTATAGTGCAGCA
GCAGAACAATTTGCTGAGGGCTATTGAGGCGCAACAGCATCTGTTGCAACTCACAGTCTGGGGCATCAAG
CAGCTCCAGGCAAGAATCCTGGCTGTGGAAAGATACCTAAAGGATCAACAGCTCCTGGGGATTTGGGGTT
GCTCTGGAAAACTCATTTGCACCACTGCTGTGCCTTGGAATGCTAGTTGGAGTAATAAATCTCTGGAACA
GATTTGGAATCACACGACCTGGATGGAGTGGGACAGAGAAATTAACAATTACACAAGCTTAATACACTCC
TTAATTGAAGAATCGCAAAACCAGCAAGAAAAGAATGAACAAGAATTATTGGAATTAGATAAATGGGCAA
GTTTGTGGAATTGGTTTAACATAACAAATTGGCTGTGGTATATAAAATTATTCATAATGATAGTAGGAGG
CTTGGTAGGTTTAAGAATAGTTTTTGCTGTACTTTCTATAGTGAATAGAGTTAGGCAGGGATATTCACCA
TTATCGTTTCAGACCCACCTCCCAACCCCGAGGGGACCCGACAGGCCCGAAGGAATAGAAGAAGAAGGTG
GAGAGAGAGACAGAGACAGATCCATTCGATTAGTGAACGGATCTCGACGGTATCGGTTCGGTACAACTCC
CACTAGACATATCCTACTCTATCATTGATAGAGTGACCCTTCCATAGACATATCCTACTCTATCATTGAT
AGAGTGACCCTTCCACTAGGTTCACTTTTCTCTATCATTGATAGGGAGTGGTAAACAATTGATGGACAAA
ATCTATCAATGATAGAGAGTGCATGTTACTAGTATTGTTCTTCTCTATCATTGATAGTGACTTTGCCTAA
TCACTTAGCAACTCTATCATTGATAGAGTTCTAGTATTAGCAAGGCCTTTCCTCTATATAAGGAAGTTCA
TTTCATTTGGAGAAGATCCCCGGGGATCCTCTAGAGTCGAATCACAAGTTTGTACAAAAAAGCAGGCTAC
TAGTGAGGAACCAATTCAGTCGACTGGATCCGGTACCGAATTAATTCCGGCTCGGAGTCTTTTATCAAGC
AGAAATGCATCGAACAACCAGAATCAAGATCACTGAGCTAAATCCCCACTTAATGTGTGTCCTGTGTGGA
GGGTACTTCATTGATGCCACTACCATAATAGAATGTCTACATTCCTTCTGTAAAACATGTATTGTACGTT
ACTTGGAGACCAGCAAGTATTGTCCTATTTGTGATGTCCAGGTTCACAAAACCAGACCACTCCTGAACAT
AAGGTCAGATAAAACTCTTCAAGATATTGTATACAAATTAGTCCCAGGGCTTTTCAAAAATGAGATGAAG
AGAAGAAGAGATTTTTATGCAGCTCACCCGTCAGCTGATGCTGCCAATGGCTCCAATGAAGACCGAGGAG
AAGTTGCAGATGAGGAGAAGAGGATTATAACTGATGATGAGATAATAAGCTTGTCTATTGAGTTCTTTGA
TCAGAGCAGATTGGATCGGAAAGTAAATAAAGAGAAGCCTAAGGAAGAGGTGAATGATAAAAGGTACTTA
CGATGCCCAGCAGCAATGACTGTGATGCACTTGAGAAAGTTTCTCAGGAGTAAAATGGACATACCCAATA
CTTTCCAGATTGACGTCATGTATGAAGAGGAACCTTTAAAGGATTACTACACGCTAATGGACATTGCCTA
CATTTATACCTGGAGAAGAAATGGCCCACTACCTTTGAAATACAGAGTTCGGCCAACTTGCAAAAGAATG
AAGATGAGTCACCAGAGGGATGGACTGACGAATGCTGGAGAGCTGGAAAGTGACTCTGGGAGTGACAAGG
CCAACAGCCCAGCCGGAGGTGTTCCCTCCACCTCTTCCTGTTTGCCCAGTCCCAGCACTCCAGTGCAGTC
TCCTCACCCACAGTTCCCTCACATTTCCAGTACCATGAATGGAACCAGCAACAGCCCCAGTGCTAACCAC
CAATCTTCCTTTGCCAGTAGACCTCGAAAATCATCACTAAATGGGTCATCAGCAACTTCATCTGGTTAGG
ACTGTTAAGGAAAAGATTTTTCAACCCCCTGATTTAGTTACCTTCATTCATTACAGCTTTATAGATGCTT
AATACATGTGACTGTCGTCCAGTTTGCTTCCTTTTGTAGTGACTTTAAATTTGGCTGCTCGAGGGAATTA
TCTAGACCCAGCTTTCTTGTACAAAGTGGTGATTCGACCTGCAGGCATGCAAGCTCGGGCCCCCCCTCGA
GGTCGACGGTATCGATAAGCTTGATAACTTTTAAAAGAAAAGGGGGGATTGGGGGGTACAGTGCAGGGGA
AAGAATAGTAGACATAATAGCAACAGACATACAAACTAAAGAATTACAAAAACAAATTACAAAAATTCAA
AATTTTCCGATCACGAGACTAGCCTCGAGAAGCTTGATCGATGGCTCCGGTGCCCGTCAGTGGGCAGAGC
GCACATCGCCCACAGTCCCCGAGAAGTTGGGGGGAGGGGTCGGCAATTGAACCGGTGCCTAGAGAAGGTG
GCGCGGGGTAAACTGGGAAAGTGATGTCGTGTACTGGCTCCGCCTTTTTCCCGAGGGTGGGGGAGAACCG
TATATAAGTGCAGTAGTCGCCGTGAACGTTCTTTTTCGCAACGGGTTTGCCGCCAGAACACAGGTGTCGT
GACGCGGATCCATGGCCAAGCCTTTGTCTCAAGAAGAATCCACCCTCATTGAAAGAGCAACGGCTACAAT
CAACAGCATCCCCATCTCTGAAGACTACAGCGTCGCCAGCGCAGCTCTCTCTAGCGACGGCCGCATCTTC
ACTGGTGTCAATGTATATCATTTTACTGGGGGACCTTGTGCAGAACTCGTGGTGCTGGGCACTGCTGCTG
CTGCGGCAGCTGGCAACCTGACTTGTATCGTCGCGATCGGAAATGAGAACAGGGGCATCTTGAGCCCCTG
CGGACGGTGCCGACAGGTGCTTCTCGATCTGCATCCTGGGATCAAAGCCATAGTGAAGGACAGTGATGGA
CAGCCGACGGCAGTTGGGATTCGTGAATTGCTGCCCTCTGGTTATGTGTGGGAGGGCGGATCAGGTCAAT
GTACTAACTACGCTTTGTTGAAGCTTGCCGGCGATGTTGAAAGTAACCCCGGTCCTATGTCCAGACTGGA
CAAGAGCAAAGTCATAAACGGCGCTCTGGAATTACTCAATGGAGTCGGTATCGAAGGCCTGACGACAAGG
AAACTCGCTCAAAAGCTGGGAGTTGAGCAGCCTACCCTGTACTGGCACGTGAAGAACAAGCGGGCCCTGC
TCGATGCCCTGCCAATCGAGATGCTGGACAGGCATCATACCCACTTCTGCCCCCTGGAAGGCGAGTCATG
GCAAGACTTTCTGCGGAACAACGCCAAGTCATTCCGCTGTGCTCTCCTCTCACATCGCGACGGGGCTAAA
GTGCATCTCGGCACCCGCCCAACAGAGAAACAGTACGAAACCCTGGAAAATCAGCTCGCGTTCCTGTGTC
AGCAAGGCTTCTCCCTGGAGAACGCACTGTACGCTCTGTCCGCCGTGGGCCACTTTACACTGGGCTGCGT
ATTGGAGGAACAGGAGCATCAAGTAGCAAAAGAGGAAAGAGAGACACCTACCACCGATTCTATGCCCCCA
CTTCTGAGACAAGCAATTGAGCTGTTCGACCGGCAGGGAGCCGAACCTGCCTTCCTTTTCGGCCTGGAAC
TAATCATATGTGGCCTGGAGAAACAGCTAAAGTGCGAAAGCGGCGGGCCGGCCTCGAGCGAATTCCAGTA
CCTGCCAGATACAGACGATCGTCACCGGATTGAGGAGAAACGTAAAAGGACATATGAGACCTTCAAGAGC
ATCATGAAGAAGAGTCCTTTCAGCGGACCCACCGACCCCCGGCCTCCACCTCGACGCATTGCTGTGCCTT
CCCGCAGCTCAGCTTCTGTCCCCAAGCCAGCACCCCAGCCCTATCCCTTTACGTCATCCCTGAGCACCAT
CAACTATGATGAGTTTCCCACCATGGTGTTTCCTTCTGGGCAGATCAGCCAGGCCTCGGCCTTGGCCCCG
GCCCCTCCCCAAGTCCTGCCCCAGGCTCCAGCCCCTGCCCCTGCTCCAGCCATGGTATCAGCTCTGGCCC
AGGCCCCAGCCCCTGTCCCAGTCCTAGCCCCAGGCCCTCCTCAGGCTGTGGCCCCACCTGCCCCCAAGCC
CACCCAGGCTGGGGAAGGAACGCTGTCAGAGGCCCTGCTGCAGCTGCAGTTTGATGATGAAGACCTGGGG
GCCTTGCTTGGCAACAGCACAGACCCAGCTGTGTTCACAGACCTGGCATCCGTCGACAACTCCGAGTTTC
AGCAGCTGCTGAACCAGGGCATACCTGTGGCCCCCCACACAACTGAGCCCATGCTGATGGAGTACCCTGA
GGCTATAACTCGCCTAGTGACAGGGGCCCAGAGGCCCCCCGACCCAGCTCCTGCTCCACTGGGGGCCCCG
GGGCTCCCCAATGGCCTCCTTTCAGGAGATGAAGACTTCTCCTCCATTGCGGACATGGACTTCTCAGCCC
TGCTGAGTCAGATCAGCTCCTAAAGATCCGCGTCGTACGGTCGACAATCAACCTCTGGATTACAAAATTT
GTGAAAGATTGACTGGTATTCTTAACTATGTTGCTCCTTTTACGCTATGTGGATACGCTGCTTTAATGCC
TTTGTATCATGCTATTGCTTCCCGTATGGCTTTCATTTTCTCCTCCTTGTATAAATCCTGGTTGCTGTCT
CTTTATGAGGAGTTGTGGCCCGTTGTCAGGCAACGTGGCGTGGTGTGCACTGTGTTTGCTGACGCAACCC
CCACTGGTTGGGGCATTGCCACCACCTGTCAGCTCCTTTCCGGGACTTTCGCTTTCCCCCTCCCTATTGC
CACGGCGGAACTCATCGCCGCCTGCCTTGCCCGCTGCTGGACAGGGGCTCGGCTGTTGGGCACTGACAAT
TCCGTGGTGTTGTCGGGGAAGCTGACGTCCTTTCCATGGCTGCTCGCCTGTGTTGCCACCTGGATTCTGC
GCGGGACGTCCTTCTGCTACGTCCCTTCGGCCCTCAATCCAGCGGACCTTCCTTCCCGCGGCCTGCTGCC
GGCTCTGCGGCCTCTTCCGCGTCTTCGCCTTCGCCCTCAGACGAGTCGGATCTCCCTTTGGGCCGCCTCC
CCGCCTGGAATTCGAGCTCGGTACCTTTAAGACCAATGACTTACAAGGCAGCTGTAGATCTTAGCCACTT
TTTAAAAGAAAAGGGGGGACTGGAAGGGCTAATTCACTCCCAACGAAGACAAGATGGGATCAATTCACCA
TGGGAATAACTTCGTATAGCATACATTATACGAAGTTATGCTGCTTTTTGCTTGTACTGGGTCTCTCTGG
TTAGACCAGATCTGAGCCTGGGAGCTCTCTGGCTAACTAGGGAACCCACTGCTTAAGCCTCAATAAAGCT
TGCCTTGAGTGCTTCAAGTAGTGTGTGCCCGTCTGTTGTGTGACTCTGGTAACTAGAGATCCCTCAGACC
CTTTTAGTCAGTGTGGAAAATCTCTAGCAGCATCTAGTTGAATCGCCAGTGTGTCGAGCTAGCAGATCTT
TTTCCCTCTGCCAAAAATTATGGGGACATCATGAAGCCCCTTGAGCATCTGACTTCTGGCTAATAAAGGA
AATTTATTTTCATTGCAATAGTGTGTTGGAATTTTTTGTGTCTCTCACTCGGAAGGACATATGGGAGGGC
AAATCATTTAAAACATCAGAATGAGTATTTGGTTTAGAGTTTGGCAACATATGCCATATGCTGGCTGCCA
TGAACAAAGGTGGCTATAAAGAGGTCATCAGTATATGAAACAGCCCCCTGCTGTCCATTCCTTATTCCAT
AGAAAAGCCTTGACTTGAGGTTAGATTTTTTTTATATTTTGTTTTGTGTTATTTTTTTCTTTAACATCCC
TAAAATTTTCCTTACATGTTTTACTAGCCAGATTTTTCCTCCTCTCCTGACTACTCCCAGTCATAGCTGT
CCCTCTTCTCTTATGAAGATCCCTCGACCTGCAGCCCAAGCTTGGCGTAATCATGGTCATAGCTGTTTCC
TGTGTGAAATTGTTATCCGCTCACAATTCCACACAACATACGAGCCGGAAGCATAAAGTGTAAAGCCTGG
GGTGCCTAATGAGTGAGCTAACTCACATTAATTGCGTTGCGCTCACTGCCCGCTTTCCAGTCGGGAAACC
TGTCGTGCCAGCGGATCCGCATCTCAATTAGTCAGCAACCATAGTCCCGCCCCTAACTCCGCCCATCCCG
CCCCTAACTCCGCCCAGTTCCGCCCATTCTCCGCCCCATGGCTGACTAATTTTTTTTATTTATGCAGAGG
CCGAGGCCGCCTCGGCCTCTGAGCTATTCCAGAAGTAGTGAGGAGGCTTTTTTGGAGGCCTAGGCTTTTG
CAAAAAGCTAACTTGTTTATTGCAGCTTATAATGGTTACAAATAAAGCAATAGCATCACAAATTTCACAA
ATAAAGCATTTTTTTCACTGCATTCTAGTTGTGGTTTGTCCAAACTCATCAATGTATCTTATCATGTCTG
GATCCGCTGCATTAATGAATCGGCCAACGCGCGGGGAGAGGCGGTTTGCGTATTGGGCGCTCTTCCGCTT
CCTCGCTCACTGACTCGCTGCGCTCGGTCGTTCGGCTGCGGCGAGCGGTATCAGCTCACTCAAAGGCGGT
AATACGGTTATCCACAGAATCAGGGGATAACGCAGGAAAGAACATGTGAGCAAAAGGCCAGCAAAAGGCC
AGGAACCGTAAAAAGGCCGCGTTGCTGGCGTTTTTCCATAGGCTCCGCCCCCCTGACGAGCATCACAAAA
ATCGACGCTCAAGTCAGAGGTGGCGAAACCCGACAGGACTATAAAGATACCAGGCGTTTCCCCCTGGAAG
CTCCCTCGTGCGCTCTCCTGTTCCGACCCTGCCGCTTACCGGATACCTGTCCGCCTTTCTCCCTTCGGGA
AGCGTGGCGCTTTCTCAATGCTCACGCTGTAGGTATCTCAGTTCGGTGTAGGTCGTTCGCTCCAAGCTGG
GCTGTGTGCACGAACCCCCCGTTCAGCCCGACCGCTGCGCCTTATCCGGTAACTATCGTCTTGAGTCCAA
CCCGGTAAGACACGACTTATCGCCACTGGCAGCAGCCACTGGTAACAGGATTAGCAGAGCGAGGTATGTA
GGCGGTGCTACAGAGTTCTTGAAGTGGTGGCCTAACTACGGCTACACTAGAAGGACAGTATTTGGTATCT
GCGCTCTGCTGAAGCCAGTTACCTTCGGAAAAAGAGTTGGTAGCTCTTGATCCGGCAAACAAACCACCGC
TGGTAGCGGTGGTTTTTTTGTTTGCAAGCAGCAGATTACGCGCAGAAAAAAAGGATCTCAAGAAGATCCT
TTGATCTTTTCTACGGGGTCTGACGCTCAGTGGAACGAAAACTCACGTTAAGGGATTTTGGTCATGAGAT
TATCAAAAAGGATCTTCACCTAGATCCTTTTAAATTAAAAATGAAGTTTTAAATCAATCTAAAGTATATA
TGAGTAAACTTGGTCTGACAGTTACCAATGCTTAATCAGTGAGGCACCTATCTCAGCGATCTGTCTATTT
CGTTCATCCATAGTTGCCTGACTCCCCGTCGTGTAGATAACTACGATACGGGAGGGCTTACCATCTGGCC
CCAGTGCTGCAATGATACCGCGAGACCCACGCTCACCGGCTCCAGATTTATCAGCAATAAACCAGCCAGC
CGGAAGGGCCGAGCGCAGAAGTGGTCCTGCAACTTTATCCGCCTCCATCCAGTCTATTAATTGTTGCCGG
GAAGCTAGAGTAAGTAGTTCGCCAGTTAATAGTTTGCGCAACGTTGTTGCCATTGCTACAGGCATCGTGG
TGTCACGCTCGTCGTTTGGTATGGCTTCATTCAGCTCCGGTTCCCAACGATCAAGGCGAGTTACATGATC
CCCCATGTTGTGCAAAAAAGCGGTTAGCTCCTTCGGTCCTCCGATCGTTGTCAGAAGTAAGTTGGCCGCA
GTGTTATCACTCATGGTTATGGCAGCACTGCATAATTCTCTTACTGTCATGCCATCCGTAAGATGCTTTT
CTGTGACTGGTGAGTACTCAACCAAGTCATTCTGAGAATAGTGTATGCGGCGACCGAGTTGCTCTTGCCC
GGCGTCAATACGGGATAATACCGCGCCACATAGCAGAACTTTAAAAGTGCTCATCATTGGAAAACGTTCT
TCGGGGCGAAAACTCTCAAGGATCTTACCGCTGTTGAGATCCAGTTCGATGTAACCCACTCGTGCACCCA
ACTGATCTTCAGCATCTTTTACTTTCACCAGCGTTTCTGGGTGAGCAAAAACAGGAAGGCAAAATGCCGC
AAAAAAGGGAATAAGGGCGACACGGAAATGTTGAATACTCATACTCTTCCTTTTTCAATATTATTGAAGC
ATTTATCAGGGTTATTGTCTCATGAGCGGATACATATTTGAATGTATTTAGAAAAATAAACAAATAGGGG
TTCCGCGCACATTTCCCCGAAAAGTGCCACCTG
Features (pLannotate 1.2.2; 40 found; start..end, strand, type, name):
      4..383     +  enhancer       CMV enhancer: human cytomegalovirus immediate early enhancer
    385..642     +  LTR            5' LTR (truncated): truncated 5' long terminal repeat (LTR) from HIV-1
    689..814     +  misc_feature   HIV-1 Ψ: packaging signal of human immunodeficiency virus type 1
    798..1157    +  CDS            HIV-1 gag (fragment): gag protein from human immunodeficiency virus 1; gag
   1306..1423    +  misc_feature   cPPT/CTS: central polypurine tract and central termination sequence of HIV-1
   1566..1649    +  CDS            vif (fragment): VIF_HV1BR - Experimental evidence at protein level: Swiss-Prot protein existence level 1. Counteracts the innate antiviral activity of host APOBEC3F and APOBEC3G. Forms a complex with host APOBEC3F and APOBEC3G thus preventing the entry of these lethally hypermutating enzymes into progeny virions. Recruits an active E3 ubiquitin ligase complex composed of elongin BC, CUL5, and RBX2 to induce polyubiquitination of APOBEC3G and APOBEC3F. In turn, they are directed to the 26S proteasome for degradation. Vif interaction with APOBEC3G also blocks its cytidine deaminase activity in a proteasome-inde
   1783..2016    +  misc_feature   RRE: The Rev response element (RRE) of HIV-1 allows for Rev-dependent mRNA export from the nucleus to the cytoplasm.
   2393..2493    +  CDS            Rev (fragment): human immunodeficiency virus 1 (HIV-1) Rev protein; rev; enhances nuclear export of unspliced and incompletely spliced viral mRNAs
   2536..2554    +  protein_bind   tet operator: bacterial operator O1 for the tetR and tetA genes tetracycline repressor TetR
   2577..2595    +  protein_bind   tet operator: bacterial operator O1 for the tetR and tetA genes tetracycline repressor TetR
   2618..2645    -  promoter       tetR/tetA promoters (fragment): tetR; overlapping promoters for bacterial tetR and tetA
   2741..2759    +  protein_bind   tet operator: bacterial operator O1 for the tetR and tetA genes tetracycline repressor TetR
   2770..2813    +  promoter       minimal CaMV 35S promoter (fragment): minimal 35S promoter from cauliflower mosaic virus
   2819..2840    +  misc_feature   MCS (fragment): pUC18/19 multiple cloning site
   2844..2868    +  protein_bind   attB1: mutant version of attB; recombination site for the Gateway® BP reaction BP Clonase™
   2945..3916    +  CDS            Bmi1: BMI1_MOUSE - Also known as Bmi-1, Pcgf4. Experimental evidence at protein level: Swiss-Prot protein existence level 1. Component of a Polycomb group (PcG) multiprotein PRC1-like complex, a complex class required to maintain the transcriptionally repressive state of many genes, including Hox genes, throughout development. PcG PRC1 complex acts via chromatin remodeling and modification of histones; it mediates monoubiquitination of histone H2A 'Lys-119', rendering chromatin heritably changed in its expressibility. The complex composed of RNF2, UB2D3 and BMI1 binds nucleosomes, and has activity o
   4066..4090    -  protein_bind   attB2: mutant version of attB; recombination site for the Gateway® BP reaction BP Clonase™
   4094..4115    +  misc_feature   MCS (fragment): pUC18/19 multiple cloning site
   4116..4156    -  misc_feature   MCS (fragment): pBluescript multiple cloning site
   4159..4276    +  misc_feature   cPPT/CTS: central polypurine tract and central termination sequence of HIV-1
   4332..4543    +  promoter       EF-1α core promoter: core promoter for human elongation factor EF-1α
   4562..4957    +  CDS            BSD: blasticidin S deaminase; Aspergillus terreus BSD; confers resistance to blasticidin
   5027..5650    +  CDS            rtTA3 (fragment): reverse tetracycline transactivator 3 activates expression from Tet-responsive promoters in the presence of doxycycline
   6089..6460    +  CDS            RelA (p65) AD: transcriptional activation domain of human RelA, also known as p65 (O'Shea and Perkins, 2008)
   6486..7074    +  misc_feature   WPRE: woodchuck hepatitis virus posttranscriptional regulatory element
   7091..7195    +  CDS            nef (fragment): NEF_HV1LA - Experimental evidence at protein level: Swiss-Prot protein existence level 1. Extracellular Nef protein targets CD4(+) T-lymphocytes for apoptosis by interacting with CXCR4 surface receptors. From Human immunodeficiency virus type 1 group M subtype B (isolate Lai) (HIV-1).
   7216..7249    +  protein_bind   loxP: Cre-mediated recombination occurs in the 8-bp core sequence (GCATACAT). Cre recombinase
   7269..7449    +  LTR            5' LTR (truncated): truncated 5' long terminal repeat (LTR) from HIV-1
   7552..7607    +  polyA_signal   β-globin poly(A) signal: rabbit β-globin polyadenylation signal (Gil and Proudfoot, 1987)
   7990..8006    -  protein_bind   lac operator: The lac repressor binds to the lac operator to inhibit transcription in E. coli. This inhibition can be relieved by adding lactose or isopropyl-β-D-thiogalactopyranoside (IPTG). lac repressor encoded by lacI
   8014..8044    -  promoter       lac promoter: promoter for the E. coli lac operon
   8059..8080    -  protein_bind   CAP binding site: CAP binding activates transcription in the presence of cAMP. E. coli catabolite activator protein
   8093..8132    -  CDS            lacI (fragment): lac repressor; lacI; The lac repressor binds to the lac operator to inhibit transcription in E. coli. This inhibition can be relieved by adding lactose or isopropyl-β-D-thiogalactopyranoside (IPTG).
   8139..8161    +  promoter       SV40 promoter (fragment): SV40 enhancer and early promoter
   8185..8320    +  rep_origin     SV40 ori: SV40 origin of replication
   8340..8474    +  polyA_signal   SV40 poly(A) signal: SV40 polyadenylation signal
   8476..8530    -  CDS            lacI (fragment): lac repressor; lacI; The lac repressor binds to the lac operator to inhibit transcription in E. coli. This inhibition can be relieved by adding lactose or isopropyl-β-D-thiogalactopyranoside (IPTG).
   8713..9301    -  rep_origin     ori: high-copy-number ColE1/pMB1/pBR322/pUC origin of replication
   9472..10332   -  CDS            AmpR: β-lactamase; bla; confers resistance to ampicillin, carbenicillin, and related antibiotics
  10333..10437   -  promoter       AmpR promoter: bla
