>Addgene plasmid #114317 | pCLXEBR-pTF-mBmi1 | addgene full sequence | sequence record 218928 | Addgene NGS Result
ACTAGTGAGGAACCAATTCAGTCGACTGGATCCGGTACCGAATTAATTCCGGCTCGGAGTCTTTTATCAA
GCAGAAATGCATCGAACAACCAGAATCAAGATCACTGAGCTAAATCCCCACTTAATGTGTGTCCTGTGTG
GAGGGTACTTCATTGATGCCACTACCATAATAGAATGTCTACATTCCTTCTGTAAAACATGTATTGTACG
TTACTTGGAGACCAGCAAGTATTGTCCTATTTGTGATGTCCAGGTTCACAAAACCAGACCACTCCTGAAC
ATAAGGTCAGATAAAACTCTTCAAGATATTGTATACAAATTAGTCCCAGGGCTTTTCAAAAATGAGATGA
AGAGAAGAAGAGATTTTTATGCAGCTCACCCGTCAGCTGATGCTGCCAATGGCTCCAATGAAGACCGAGG
AGAAGTTGCAGATGAGGAGAAGAGGATTATAACTGATGATGAGATAATAAGCTTGTCTATTGAGTTCTTT
GATCAGAGCAGATTGGATCGGAAAGTAAATAAAGAGAAGCCTAAGGAAGAGGTGAATGATAAAAGGTACT
TACGATGCCCAGCAGCAATGACTGTGATGCACTTGAGAAAGTTTCTCAGGAGTAAAATGGACATACCCAA
TACTTTCCAGATTGACGTCATGTATGAAGAGGAACCTTTAAAGGATTACTACACGCTAATGGACATTGCC
TACATTTATACCTGGAGAAGAAATGGCCCACTACCTTTGAAATACAGAGTTCGGCCAACTTGCAAAAGAA
TGAAGATGAGTCACCAGAGGGATGGACTGACGAATGCTGGAGAGCTGGAAAGTGACTCTGGGAGTGACAA
GGCCAACAGCCCAGCCGGAGGTGTTCCCTCCACCTCTTCCTGTTTGCCCAGTCCCAGCACTCCAGTGCAG
TCTCCTCACCCACAGTTCCCTCACATTTCCAGTACCATGAATGGAACCAGCAACAGCCCCAGTGCTAACC
ACCAATCTTCCTTTGCCAGTAGACCTCGAAAATCATCACTAAATGGGTCATCAGCAACTTCATCTGGTTA
GGACTGTTAAGGAAAAGATTTTTCAACCCCCTGATTTAGTTACCTTCATTCATTACAGCTTTATAGATGC
TTAATACATGTGACTGTCGTCCAGTTTGCTTCCTTTTGTAGTGACTTTAAATTTGGCTGCTCGAGGGAAT
TATCTAGACCCAGCTTTCTTGTACAAAGTGGTGATTCGACCTGCAGGCATGCAAGCTCGGGCCCCCCCTC
GAGGTCGACGGTATCGATAAGCTTGATAACTTTTAAAAGAAAAGGGGGGATTGGGGGGTACAGTGCAGGG
GAAAGAATAGTAGACATAATAGCAACAGACATACAAACTAAAGAATTACAAAAACAAATTACAAAAATTC
AAAATTTTATCGATCACGAGACTAGCCTCGAGAAGCTTGATCGATGGCTCCGGTGCCCGTCAGTGGGCAG
AGCGCACATCGCCCACAGTCCCCGAGAAGTTGGGGGGAGGGGTCGGCAATTGAACCGGTGCCTAGAGAAG
GTGGCGCGGGGTAAACTGGGAAAGTGATGTCGTGTACTGGCTCCGCCTTTTTCCCGAGGGTGGGGGAGAA
CCGTATATAAGTGCAGTAGTCGCCGTGAACGTTCTTTTTCGCAACGGGTTTGCCGCCAGAACACAGGTGT
CGTGACGCGGATCCATGGCCAAGCCTTTGTCTCAAGAAGAATCCACCCTCATTGAAAGAGCAACGGCTAC
AATCAACAGCATCCCCATCTCTGAAGACTACAGCGTCGCCAGCGCAGCTCTCTCTAGCGACGGCCGCATC
TTCACTGGTGTCAATGTATATCATTTTACTGGGGGACCTTGTGCAGAACTCGTGGTGCTGGGCACTGCTG
CTGCTGCGGCAGCTGGCAACCTGACTTGTATCGTCGCGATCGGAAATGAGAACAGGGGCATCTTGAGCCC
CTGCGGACGGTGCCGACAGGTGCTTCTCGATCTGCATCCTGGGATCAAAGCCATAGTGAAGGACAGTGAT
GGACAGCCGACGGCAGTTGGGATTCGTGAATTGCTGCCCTCTGGTTATGTGTGGGAGGGCGGATCAGGTC
AATGTACTAACTACGCTTTGTTGAAGCTTGCCGGCGATGTTGAAAGTAACCCCGGTCCTATGTCCAGACT
GGACAAGAGCAAAGTCATAAACGGCGCTCTGGAATTACTCAATGGAGTCGGTATCGAAGGCCTGACGACA
AGGAAACTCGCTCAAAAGCTGGGAGTTGAGCAGCCTACCCTGTACTGGCACGTGAAGAACAAGCGGGCCC
TGCTCGATGCCCTGCCAATCGAGATGCTGGACAGGCATCATACCCACTTCTGCCCCCTGGAAGGCGAGTC
ATGGCAAGACTTTCTGCGGAACAACGCCAAGTCATTCCGCTGTGCTCTCCTCTCACATCGCGACGGGGCT
AAAGTGCATCTCGGCACCCGCCCAACAGAGAAACAGTACGAAACCCTGGAAAATCAGCTCGCGTTCCTGT
GTCAGCAAGGCTTCTCCCTGGAGAACGCACTGTACGCTCTGTCCGCCGTGGGCCACTTTACACTGGGCTG
CGTATTGGAGGAACAGGAGCATCAAGTAGCAAAAGAGGAAAGAGAGACACCTACCACCGATTCTATGCCC
CCACTTCTGAGACAAGCAATTGAGCTGTTCGACCGGCAGGGAGCCGAACCTGCCTTCCTTTTCGGCCTGG
AACTAATCATATGTGGCCTGGAGAAACAGCTAAAGTGCGAAAGCGGCGGGCCGGCCTCGAGCGAATTCCA
GTACCTGCCAGATACAGACGATCGTCACCGGATTGAGGAGAAACGTAAAAGGACATATGAGACCTTCAAG
AGCATCATGAAGAAGAGTCCTTTCAGCGGACCCACCGACCCCCGGCCTCCACCTCGACGCATTGCTGTGC
CTTCCCGCAGCTCAGCTTCTGTCCCCAAGCCAGCACCCCAGCCCTATCCCTTTACGTCATCCCTGAGCAC
CATCAACTATGATGAGTTTCCCACCATGGTGTTTCCTTCTGGGCAGATCAGCCAGGCCTCGGCCTTGGCC
CCGGCCCCTCCCCAAGTCCTGCCCCAGGCTCCAGCCCCTGCCCCTGCTCCAGCCATGGTATCAGCTCTGG
CCCAGGCCCCAGCCCCTGTCCCAGTCCTAGCCCCAGGCCCTCCTCAGGCTGTGGCCCCACCTGCCCCCAA
GCCCACCCAGGCTGGGGAAGGAACGCTGTCAGAGGCCCTGCTGCAGCTGCAGTTTGATGATGAAGACCTG
GGGGCCTTGCTTGGCAACAGCACAGACCCAGCTGTGTTCACAGACCTGGCATCCGTCGACAACTCCGAGT
TTCAGCAGCTGCTGAACCAGGGCATACCTGTGGCCCCCCACACAACTGAGCCCATGCTGATGGAGTACCC
TGAGGCTATAACTCGCCTAGTGACAGGGGCCCAGAGGCCCCCCGACCCAGCTCCTGCTCCACTGGGGGCC
CCGGGGCTCCCCAATGGCCTCCTTTCAGGAGATGAAGACTTCTCCTCCATTGCGGACATGGACTTCTCAG
CCCTGCTGAGTCAGATCAGCTCCTAAAGATCCGCGTCGTACGGTCGACAATCAACCTCTGGATTACAAAA
TTTGTGAAAGATTGACTGGTATTCTTAACTATGTTGCTCCTTTTACGCTATGTGGATACGCTGCTTTAAT
GCCTTTGTATCATGCTATTGCTTCCCGTATGGCTTTCATTTTCTCCTCCTTGTATAAATCCTGGTTGCTG
TCTCTTTATGAGGAGTTGTGGCCCGTTGTCAGGCAACGTGGCGTGGTGTGCACTGTGTTTGCTGACGCAA
CCCCCACTGGTTGGGGCATTGCCACCACCTGTCAGCTCCTTTCCGGGACTTTCGCTTTCCCCCTCCCTAT
TGCCACGGCGGAACTCATCGCCGCCTGCCTTGCCCGCTGCTGGACAGGGGCTCGGCTGTTGGGCACTGAC
AATTCCGTGGTGTTGTCGGGGAAGCTGACGTCCTTTCCATGGCTGCTCGCCTGTGTTGCCACCTGGATTC
TGCGCGGGACGTCCTTCTGCTACGTCCCTTCGGCCCTCAATCCAGCGGACCTTCCTTCCCGCGGCCTGCT
GCCGGCTCTGCGGCCTCTTCCGCGTCTTCGCCTTCGCCCTCAGACGAGTCGGATCTCCCTTTGGGCCGCC
TCCCCGCCTGGAATTCGAGCTCGGTACCTTTAAGACCAATGACTTACAAGGCAGCTGTAGATCTTAGCCA
CTTTTTAAAAGAAAAGGGGGGACTGGAAGGGCTAATTCACTCCCAACGAAGACAAGATGGGATCAATTCA
CCATGGGAATAACTTCGTATAGCATACATTATACGAAGTTATGCTGCTTTTTGCTTGTACTGGGTCTCTC
TGGTTAGACCAGATCTGAGCCTGGGAGCTCTCTGGCTAACTAGGGAACCCACTGCTTAAGCCTCAATAAA
GCTTGCCTTGAGTGCTTCAAGTAGTGTGTGCCCGTCTGTTGTGTGACTCTGGTAACTAGAGATCCCTCAG
ACCCTTTTAGTCAGTGTGGAAAATCTCTAGCAGCATCTAGTTGAATCGCCAGTGTGTCGAGCTAGCAGAT
CTTTTTCCCTCTGCCAAAAATTATGGGGACATCATGAAGCCCCTTGAGCATCTGACTTCTGGCTAATAAA
GGAAATTTATTTTCATTGCAATAGTGTGTTGGAATTTTTTGTGTCTCTCACTCGGAAGGACATATGGGAG
GGCAAATCATTTAAAACATCAGAATGAGTATTTGGTTTAGAGTTTGGCAACATATGCCCATATGCTGGCT
GCCATGAACAAAGGTTGGCTATAAAGAGGTCATCAGTATATGAAACAGCCCCCTGCTGTCCATTCCTTAT
TCCATAGAAAAGCCTTGACTTGAGGTTAGATTTTTTTTATATTTTGTTTTGTGTTATTTTTTTCTTTAAC
ATCCCTAAAATTTTCCTTACATGTTTTACTAGCCAGATTTTTCCTCCTCTCCTGACTACTCCCAGTCATA
GCTGTCCCTCTTCTCTTATGGAGATCCCTCGACCTGCAGCCCAAGCTTGGCGTAATCATGGTCATAGCTG
TTTCCTGTGTGAAATTGTTATCCGCTCACAATTCCACACAACATACGAGCCGGAAGCATAAAGTGTAAAG
CCTGGGGTGCCTAATGAGTGAGCTAACTCACATTAATTGCGTTGCGCTCACTGCCCGCTTTCCAGTCGGG
AAACCTGTCGTGCCAGCGGATCCGCATCTCAATTAGTCAGCAACCATAGTCCCGCCCCTAACTCCGCCCA
TCCCGCCCCTAACTCCGCCCAGTTCCGCCCATTCTCCGCCCCATGGCTGACTAATTTTTTTTATTTATGC
AGAGGCCGAGGCCGCCTCGGCCTCTGAGCTATTCCAGAAGTAGTGAGGAGGCTTTTTTGGAGGCCTAGGC
TTTTGCAAAAAGCTAACTTGTTTATTGCAGCTTATAATGGTTACAAATAAAGCAATAGCATCACAAATTT
CACAAATAAAGCATTTTTTTCACTGCATTCTAGTTGTGGTTTGTCCAAACTCATCAATGTATCTTATCAT
GTCTGGATCCGCTGCATTAATGAATCGGCCAACGCGCGGGGAGAGGCGGTTTGCGTATTGGGCGCTCTTC
CGCTTCCTCGCTCACTGACTCGCTGCGCTCGGTCGTTCGGCTGCGGCGAGCGGTATCAGCTCACTCAAAG
GCGGTAATACGGTTATCCACAGAATCAGGGGATAACGCAGGAAAGAACATGTGAGCAAAAGGCCAGCAAA
AGGCCAGGAACCGTAAAAAGGCCGCGTTGCTGGCGTTTTTCCATAGGCTCCGCCCCCCTGACGAGCATCA
CAAAAATCGACGCTCAAGTCAGAGGTGGCGAAACCCGACAGGACTATAAAGATACCAGGCGTTTCCCCCT
GGAAGCTCCCTCGTGCGCTCTCCTGTTCCGACCCTGCCGCTTACCGGATACCTGTCCGCCTTTCTCCCTT
CGGGAAGCGTGGCGCTTTCTCATAGCTCACGCTGTAGGTATCTCAGTTCGGTGTAGGTCGTTCGCTCCAA
GCTGGGCTGTGTGCACGAACCCCCCGTTCAGCCCGACCGCTGCGCCTTATCCGGTAACTATCGTCTTGAG
TCCAACCCGGTAAGACACGACTTATCGCCACTGGCAGCAGCCACTGGTAACAGGATTAGCAGAGCGAGGT
ATGTAGGCGGTGCTACAGAGTTCTTGAAGTGGTGGCCTAACTACGGCTACACTAGAAGAACAGTATTTGG
TATCTGCGCTCTGCTGAAGCCAGTTACCTTCGGAAAAAGAGTTGGTAGCTCTTGATCCGGCAAACAAACC
ACCGCTGGTAGCGGTGGTTTTTTTGTTTGCAAGCAGCAGATTACGCGCAGAAAAAAAGGATCTCAAGAAG
ATCCTTTGATCTTTTCTACGGGGTCTGACGCTCAGTGGAACGAAAACTCACGTTAAGGGATTTTGGTCAT
GAGATTATCAAAAAGGATCTTCACCTAGATCCTTTTAAATTAAAAATGAAGTTTTAAATCAATCTAAAGT
ATATATGAGTAAACTTGGTCTGACAGTTACCAATGCTTAATCAGTGAGGCACCTATCTCAGCGATCTGTC
TATTTCGTTCATCCATAGTTGCCTGACTCCCCGTCGTGTAGATAACTACGATACGGGAGGGCTTACCATC
TGGCCCCAGTGCTGCAATGATACCGCGAGACCCACGCTCACCGGCTCCAGATTTATCAGCAATAAACCAG
CCAGCCGGAAGGGCCGAGCGCAGAAGTGGTCCTGCAACTTTATCCGCCTCCATCCAGTCTATTAATTGTT
GCCGGGAAGCTAGAGTAAGTAGTTCGCCAGTTAATAGTTTGCGCAACGTTGTTGCCATTGCTACAGGCAT
CGTGGTGTCACGCTCGTCGTTTGGTATGGCTTCATTCAGCTCCGGTTCCCAACGATCAAGGCGAGTTACA
TGATCCCCCATGTTGTGCAAAAAAGCGGTTAGCTCCTTCGGTCCTCCGATCGTTGTCAGAAGTAAGTTGG
CCGCAGTGTTATCACTCATGGTTATGGCAGCACTGCATAATTCTCTTACTGTCATGCCATCCGTAAGATG
CTTTTCTGTGACTGGTGAGTACTCAACCAAGTCATTCTGAGAATAGTGTATGCGGCGACCGAGTTGCTCT
TGCCCGGCGTCAATACGGGATAATACCGCGCCACATAGCAGAACTTTAAAAGTGCTCATCATTGGAAAAC
GTTCTTCGGGGCGAAAACTCTCAAGGATCTTACCGCTGTTGAGATCCAGTTCGATGTAACCCACTCGTGC
ACCCAACTGATCTTCAGCATCTTTTACTTTCACCAGCGTTTCTGGGTGAGCAAAAACAGGAAGGCAAAAT
GCCGCAAAAAAGGGAATAAGGGCGACACGGAAATGTTGAATACTCATACTCTTCCTTTTTCAATATTATT
GAAGCATTTATCAGGGTTATTGTCTCATGAGCGGATACATATTTGAATGTATTTAGAAAAATAAACAAAT
AGGGGTTCCGCGCACATTTCCCCGAAAAGTGCCACCTGGGTCGACATTGATTATTGACTAGTTATTAATA
GTAATCAATTACGGGGTCATTAGTTCATAGCCCATATATGGAGTTCCGCGTTACATAACTTACGGTAAAT
GGCCCGCCTGGCTGACCGCCCAACGACCCCCGCCCATTGACGTCAATAATGACGTATGTTCCCATAGTAA
CGCCAATAGGGACTTTCCATTGACGTCAATGGGTGGAGTATTTACGGTAAACTGCCCACTTGGCAGTACA
TCAAGTGTATCATATGCCAAGTACGCCCCCTATTGACGTCAATGACGGTAAATGGCCCGCCTGGCATTAT
GCCCAGTACATGACCTTATGGGACTTTCCTACTTGGCAGTACATCTACGTATTAGTCATCGCTATTACCA
TGGGAGGCGTGGCCTGGGCGGGACTGGGGAGTGGCGAGCCCTCAGATCCTGCATATAAGCAGCTGCTTTT
TGCCTGTACTGGGTCTCTCTGGTTAGACCAGATCTGAGCCTGGGAGCTCTCTGGCTAACTAGGGAACCCA
CTGCTTAAGCCTCAATAAAGCTTGCCTTGAGTGCTTCAAGTAGTGTGTGCCCGTCTGTTGTGTGACTCTG
GTAACTAGAGATCCCTCAGACCCTTTTAGTCAGTGTGGAAAATCTCTAGCAGTGGCGCCCGAACAGGGAC
TTGAAAGCGAAAGGGAAACCAGAGGAGCTCTCTCGACGCAGGACTCGGCTTGCTGAAGCGCGCACGGCAA
GAGGCGAGGGGCGGCGACTGGTGAGTACGCCAAAAATTTTGACTAGCGGAGGCTAGAAGGAGAGAGATGG
GTGCGAGAGCGTCAGTATTAAGCGGGGGAGAATTAGATCGCGATGGGAAAAAATTCGGTTAAGGCCAGGG
GGAAAGAAAAAATATAAATTAAAACATATAGTATGGGCAAGCAGGGAGCTAGAACGATTCGCAGTTAATA
CTGGCCTGTTAGAAACATCAGAAGGCTGTAGACAAATACTGGGACAGCTACAACCATCCCTTCAGACAGG
ATCAGAAGAACTTAGATCATTATATAATACAGTAGCAACCCTCTATTGTGTGCATCAAAGGATAGAGATA
AAAGACACCAAGGAAGCTTTAGACAAGATAGAGGAAGAGCAAAACAAAAGTAAGAAAAAAGCACAGCAAG
CAGCAGGATCTTCAGACCTGGAAATTCCCTACAATCCCCAAAGTCAAGGAGTAGTAGAATCTATGAATAA
AGAATTAAAGAAAATTATAGGACAGGTAAGAGATCAGGCTGAACATCTTAAGACAGCAGTACAAATGGCA
GTATTCATCCACAATTTTAAAAGAAAAGGGGGGATTGGGGGGTACAGTGCAGGGGAAAGAATAGTAGACA
TAATAGCAACAGACATACAAACTAAAGAATTACAAAAACAAATTACAAAAATTCAAAATTTTCGGGTTTA
TTACAGGGACAGCAGAAATCCACTTTGGAAAGGACCAGCAAAGCTCCTCTGGAAAGGTGAAGGGGCAGTA
GTAATACAAGATAATAGTGACATAAAAGTAGTGCCAAGAAGAAAAGCAAAGATCATTAGGGATTATGGAA
AACAGATGGCAGGTGATGATTGTGTGGCAAGTAGACAGGATGAGGATTAGAACATGGAAAAGTTTAGTAA
AACACCATAAGGAGGAGATATGAGGGACAATTGGAGAAGTGAATTATATAAATATAAAGTAGTAAAAATT
GAACCATTAGGAGTAGCACCCACCAAGGCAAAGAGAAGAGTGGTGCAGAGAGAAAAAAGAGCAGTGGGAA
TAGGAGCTTTGTTCCTTGGGTTCTTGGGAGCAGCAGGAAGCACTATGGGCGCAGCGTCAATGACGCTGAC
GGTACAGGCCAGACAATTATTGTCTGGTATAGTGCAGCAGCAGAACAATTTGCTGAGGGCTATTGAGGCG
CAACAGCATCTGTTGCAACTCACAGTCTGGGGCATCAAGCAGCTCCAGGCAAGAATCCTGGCTGTGGAAA
GATACCTAAAGGATCAACAGCTCCTGGGGATTTGGGGTTGCTCTGGAAAACTCATTTGCACCACTGCTGT
GCCTTGGAATGCTAGTTGGAGTAATAAATCTCTGGAACAGATTTGGAATCACACGACCTGGATGGAGTGG
GACAGAGAAATTAACAATTACACAAGCTTAATACACTCCTTAATTGAAGAATCGCAAAACCAGCAAGAAA
AGAATGAACAAGAATTATTGGAATTAGATAAATGGGCAAGTTTGTGGAATTGGTTTAACATAACAAATTG
GCTGTGGTATATAAAATTATTCATAATGATAGTAGGAGGCTTGGTAGGTTTAAGAATAGTTTTTGCTGTA
CTTTCTATAGTGAATAGAGTTAGGCAGGGATATTCACCATTATCGTTTCAGACCCACCTCCCAACCCCGA
GGGGACCCGACAGGCCCGAAGGAATAGAAGAAGAAGGTGGAGAGAGAGACAGAGACAGATCCATTCGATT
AGTGAACGGATCTCGACGGTATCGGTTCGGTACAACTCCCACTAGACATATCCTACTCTATCATTGATAG
AGTGACCCTTCCATAGACATATCCTACTCTATCATTGATAGAGTGACCCTTCCACTAGGTTCACTTTTCT
CTATCATTGATAGGGAGTGGTAAACAATTGATGGACAAAATCTATCAATGATAGAGAGTGCATGTTACTA
GTATTGTTCTTCTCTATCATTGATAGTGACTTTGCCTAATCACTTAGCAACTCTATCATTGATAGAGTTC
TAGTATTAGCAAGGCCTTTCCTCTATATAAGGAAGTTCATTTCATTTGGAGAAGATCCCCGGGGATCCTC
TAGAGTCGAATCACAAGTTTGTACAAAAAAGCAGGCT
Features (pLannotate 1.2.2; 40 found; start..end, strand, type, name):
     77..1048    +  CDS            Bmi1: BMI1_MOUSE - Also known as Bmi-1, Pcgf4. Experimental evidence at protein level: Swiss-Prot protein existence level 1. Component of a Polycomb group (PcG) multiprotein PRC1-like complex, a complex class required to maintain the transcriptionally repressive state of many genes, including Hox genes, throughout development. PcG PRC1 complex acts via chromatin remodeling and modification of histones; it mediates monoubiquitination of histone H2A 'Lys-119', rendering chromatin heritably changed in its expressibility. The complex composed of RNF2, UB2D3 and BMI1 binds nucleosomes, and has activity o
   1198..1222    -  protein_bind   attB2: mutant version of attB; recombination site for the Gateway® BP reaction BP Clonase™
   1226..1247    +  misc_feature   MCS (fragment): pUC18/19 multiple cloning site
   1248..1288    -  misc_feature   MCS (fragment): pBluescript multiple cloning site
   1291..1408    +  misc_feature   cPPT/CTS: central polypurine tract and central termination sequence of HIV-1
   1465..1676    +  promoter       EF-1α core promoter: core promoter for human elongation factor EF-1α
   1695..2090    +  CDS            BSD: blasticidin S deaminase; Aspergillus terreus BSD; confers resistance to blasticidin
   2160..2783    +  CDS            rtTA3 (fragment): reverse tetracycline transactivator 3 activates expression from Tet-responsive promoters in the presence of doxycycline
   3222..3593    +  CDS            RelA (p65) AD: transcriptional activation domain of human RelA, also known as p65 (O'Shea and Perkins, 2008)
   3619..4207    +  misc_feature   WPRE: woodchuck hepatitis virus posttranscriptional regulatory element
   4224..4328    +  CDS            nef (fragment): NEF_HV1LA - Experimental evidence at protein level: Swiss-Prot protein existence level 1. Extracellular Nef protein targets CD4(+) T-lymphocytes for apoptosis by interacting with CXCR4 surface receptors. From Human immunodeficiency virus type 1 group M subtype B (isolate Lai) (HIV-1).
   4349..4382    +  protein_bind   loxP: Cre-mediated recombination occurs in the 8-bp core sequence (GCATACAT). Cre recombinase
   4402..4582    +  LTR            5' LTR (truncated): truncated 5' long terminal repeat (LTR) from HIV-1
   4685..4740    +  polyA_signal   β-globin poly(A) signal: rabbit β-globin polyadenylation signal (Gil and Proudfoot, 1987)
   5125..5141    -  protein_bind   lac operator: The lac repressor binds to the lac operator to inhibit transcription in E. coli. This inhibition can be relieved by adding lactose or isopropyl-β-D-thiogalactopyranoside (IPTG). lac repressor encoded by lacI
   5149..5179    -  promoter       lac promoter: promoter for the E. coli lac operon
   5194..5215    -  protein_bind   CAP binding site: CAP binding activates transcription in the presence of cAMP. E. coli catabolite activator protein
   5228..5267    -  CDS            lacI (fragment): lac repressor; lacI; The lac repressor binds to the lac operator to inhibit transcription in E. coli. This inhibition can be relieved by adding lactose or isopropyl-β-D-thiogalactopyranoside (IPTG).
   5274..5296    +  promoter       SV40 promoter (fragment): SV40 enhancer and early promoter
   5320..5455    +  rep_origin     SV40 ori: SV40 origin of replication
   5475..5609    +  polyA_signal   SV40 poly(A) signal: SV40 polyadenylation signal
   5611..5665    -  CDS            lacI (fragment): lac repressor; lacI; The lac repressor binds to the lac operator to inhibit transcription in E. coli. This inhibition can be relieved by adding lactose or isopropyl-β-D-thiogalactopyranoside (IPTG).
   5848..6436    -  rep_origin     ori: high-copy-number ColE1/pMB1/pBR322/pUC origin of replication
   6607..7467    -  CDS            AmpR: β-lactamase; bla; confers resistance to ampicillin, carbenicillin, and related antibiotics
   7468..7572    -  promoter       AmpR promoter: bla
   7603..7982    +  enhancer       CMV enhancer: human cytomegalovirus immediate early enhancer
   7984..8241    +  LTR            5' LTR (truncated): truncated 5' long terminal repeat (LTR) from HIV-1
   8288..8413    +  misc_feature   HIV-1 Ψ: packaging signal of human immunodeficiency virus type 1
   8397..8756    +  CDS            HIV-1 gag (fragment): gag protein from human immunodeficiency virus 1; gag
   8905..9022    +  misc_feature   cPPT/CTS: central polypurine tract and central termination sequence of HIV-1
   9165..9248    +  CDS            vif (fragment): VIF_HV1BR - Experimental evidence at protein level: Swiss-Prot protein existence level 1. Counteracts the innate antiviral activity of host APOBEC3F and APOBEC3G. Forms a complex with host APOBEC3F and APOBEC3G thus preventing the entry of these lethally hypermutating enzymes into progeny virions. Recruits an active E3 ubiquitin ligase complex composed of elongin BC, CUL5, and RBX2 to induce polyubiquitination of APOBEC3G and APOBEC3F. In turn, they are directed to the 26S proteasome for degradation. Vif interaction with APOBEC3G also blocks its cytidine deaminase activity in a proteasome-inde
   9382..9615    +  misc_feature   RRE: The Rev response element (RRE) of HIV-1 allows for Rev-dependent mRNA export from the nucleus to the cytoplasm.
   9992..10092   +  CDS            Rev (fragment): human immunodeficiency virus 1 (HIV-1) Rev protein; rev; enhances nuclear export of unspliced and incompletely spliced viral mRNAs
  10135..10153   +  protein_bind   tet operator: bacterial operator O1 for the tetR and tetA genes tetracycline repressor TetR
  10176..10194   +  protein_bind   tet operator: bacterial operator O1 for the tetR and tetA genes tetracycline repressor TetR
  10217..10244   -  promoter       tetR/tetA promoters (fragment): tetR; overlapping promoters for bacterial tetR and tetA
  10340..10358   +  protein_bind   tet operator: bacterial operator O1 for the tetR and tetA genes tetracycline repressor TetR
  10369..10412   +  promoter       minimal CaMV 35S promoter (fragment): minimal 35S promoter from cauliflower mosaic virus
  10418..10439   +  misc_feature   MCS (fragment): pUC18/19 multiple cloning site
  10443..10467   +  protein_bind   attB1: mutant version of attB; recombination site for the Gateway® BP reaction BP Clonase™
