[The description below was written by a language model from this plasmid's Addgene catalogue record and pLannotate feature annotations shown in this document.]
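Description:
pCLXEBR-pTF-mBmi1 is an HIV-1-derived lentiviral transfer plasmid built on the pCLXEBR65 backbone as an all-in-one, doxycycline-inducible expression vector for mouse Bmi1 (Bmi-1/Pcgf4), a Polycomb PRC1 component that promotes cell proliferation. It is propagated in E. coli through a high-copy ColE1/pUC-type origin with ampicillin selection. An SV40 origin and a few lac and SV40 remnants also sit in the plasmid backbone. Viral genomic RNA is driven by a CMV enhancer fused to a truncated 5' LTR. This is followed by the Ψ packaging signal with a gag fragment, the RRE for Rev-dependent export, and cPPT/CTS elements, one upstream and a second between the two expression cassettes. The 3' end carries a WPRE, a loxP site just upstream of the truncated 3' LTR, and a rabbit β-globin polyadenylation signal. Because the loxP site lies in the 3' LTR region, it would be expected to be copied to both ends of the provirus, which could allow Cre-mediated excision, although the record does not say this is its purpose.

The payload consists of two units. The Bmi1 coding sequence was inserted by Gateway cloning and is flanked by attB1 and attB2. It lies downstream of pTF, which the depositor describes as an optimized TET promoter and which is annotated as tet operator repeats joined to a minimal promoter. Downstream, an EF-1α core promoter drives blasticidin S deaminase, followed by a reverse tetracycline transactivator fragment and a RelA (p65) activation domain, apparently a p65-based rtTA. How these coding regions are linked is not annotated. Transduced cells can therefore be selected with blasticidin and induced to express Bmi1, consistent with the associated work on generating engineered human cell lines. The depositor notes that the transgene's proliferative role calls for heightened biosafety containment when vector is made with human-tropic envelopes. The depositor and sequencing-derived records differ by only four nucleotides and show identical features.
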