Addgene plasmid #114317: pCLXEBR-pTF-mBmi1
Purpose: TET-inducible expression of the mBmi-1 protein
Depositing lab: Patrick Salmon. Depositing organization: University of Geneva. Publication: Generation of human cell lines using lentiviral-mediated genetic engineering. Salmon P. Methods Mol Biol. 2013;945:417-48. doi: 10.1007/978-1-62703-125-7_25. PubMed 23097121.
Backbone
  Vector backbone: pCLXEBR65
  Vector type: Lentiviral
  Selectable markers: Blasticidin
Growth in bacteria
  Bacterial resistance: Ampicillin, 100 μg/mL
  Growth temperature: 37°C
  Growth strain: NEB Stable
  Copy number: High Copy
Gene/Insert
  Gene/Insert name: mBmi1
  Species: M. musculus (mouse)
  Entrez Gene: Bmi1 (a.k.a. Bmi-1, Pcgf4)
  Cloning method: Gateway Cloning
Terms and licenses: Academic/Nonprofit Terms; Industry Terms: Not Available to Industry
Depositor comments: Due to the role of the transgene in cell proliferation, lentivectors produced with human-tropic envelopes must be produced in BSL2+/BSL3 conditions. pTF is an optimized TET-promoter, described in HGT 2011, Giry et al.
How to cite: pCLXEBR-pTF-mBmi1 was a gift from Patrick Salmon (Addgene plasmid # 114317 ; http://n2t.net/addgene:114317 ; RRID:Addgene_114317)
